>Addgene plasmid #60982 | pMTB-Multibow-O | addgene partial sequence | sequence record 100855 | Multibow-fwd 5'-gccaccacctgttcctgtag-3'
TATAGGATACTTTATACGAAGTTATTGATCAATTCACAGCCACCATGGGAGCGCCAGCTGGAGGTGCAGG
TGCAGCAATGGTGAGCGTGATCAAACCAGAGATGAAGATGCGCTACTACATGGATGGCAGCGTGAACGGC
CATGAGTTCACAATCGAGGGCGAGGGCACGGGCCGCCCTTATGAGGGCCATCAGGAGATGACACTGCGCG
TGACAATGGCAAAAGGCGGCCCTATGCCGTTCGCATTCGACCTGGTGAGCCATGTGTTCTGCTATGGACA
TCGCCCTTTCACAAAGTACCCTGAGGAGATCCCTGACTACTTCAAGCAGGCATTCCCTGAGGGCCTGAGC
TGGGAGCGCAGCCTCGAGTTCGAGGACGGCGGCAGCGCAAGCGTGAGCGCACATATCAGCCTGCGCGGCA
ACACATTCTACCATAAGAGCAAATTCACGGGCGTGAACTTCCCTGCAGACGGCCCGATCATGCAGAACCA
GAGCGTGGACTG
