>Addgene plasmid #60982 | pMTB-Multibow-O | addgene partial sequence | sequence record 102718 | pMTBF2 5'-tttagggagtggtcctggtg-3'
TGTTCCTTTTTACTGAGCCCTACGACTCTGGCTGAGTGCCACACCGCCGGCAGCCGCAAAGCGGCTCAAA
CCATTGCCTTTTATGGTAATAATGAGAGAATGCAGAGGGACTTCCTTTGTCTGGCATATCTGAGGCGCGC
GCTGTCACTAGCGCCCACCAGCGGTCAGACTGTAGAATGCAGAGCAAAACAGGAAGTTGACTCCAGATGG
TCACATGCTTGCTGAAACNCCTCTCCCTGGCAGCAGTGCAATTCTAACAGTTTCCCTTTCTTTTACAGTT
CGCCATCCTAGGCCTATTTAGGTGACACTATAGAAGAGTACAAGCTACTTGTTCTTTTTGCAGGATCCGC
CACCATGACTAGCTCGAGATAACTTCGTATAGTATACCTTATACGAAGTTATCGAGCTCATAACTTCGTA
TAGGATACTTTATACGAAGTTATAACTCGAGATAACTTCGTATAGCATACATTATACGAAGTTATACCGG
C
