[The description below was written by a language model from this plasmid's Addgene catalogue record.]
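Description:
pMTB-Multibow-O is a zebrafish transgenesis plasmid built on the pMTB backbone and belongs to the Multibow set of constructs for Cre-based multicolour cell labelling. The backbone carries Tol2 transposon sites, which allow transposase-mediated integration of the cassette into the zebrafish genome. In bacteria the plasmid is selected with ampicillin and is recorded as low copy. The origin of replication is not stated, and no feature table is available, so the exact order and orientation of elements cannot be given.

The payload is a synthetic gene for the orange fluorescent protein mKO in an untargeted, cytoplasmic form, placed under the Bactin2 (beta-actin 2) promoter, which is generally used for broad expression in zebrafish. The fluorescent protein gene sits among multiple loxP recombination sites arranged so that it is not expressed at the outset. Once Cre recombinase acts, the cassette settles into a permanent ON or OFF state. Because each member of the Multibow set carries a different fluorescent protein or localisation and switches independently, combining several of them gives each cell a heritable binary combination of colours. This combination works as a digital spectral barcode for tracing cells and their clonal descendants.

The depositor notes that the repeated loxP sites make these constructs prone to recombination in E. coli, which causes instability, poor yields from larger-scale preparations and sometimes low-quality sequencing reads. A poor trace therefore does not necessarily mean the construct is wrong. The variable region that distinguishes this member of the set is best confirmed by sequencing from its far end, since reads from the SP6 site may not reach it.
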