Addgene plasmid #60982: pMTB-Multibow-O
Purpose: Part of Multibow set of constructs--each FP gene is initially not expressed and then adopts a permanent ON or OFF status upon Cre-mediated recombination. Encodes cytoplasmic mKO
Depositing lab: Sean Megason. Depositing organization: Harvard Medical School. Publication: Multibow: digital spectral barcodes for cell tracing. Xiong F, Obholzer ND, Noche RR, Megason SG. PLoS One. 2015 May 26;10(5):e0127822. doi: 10.1371/journal.pone.0127822. eCollection 2015. PONE-D-14-56414 PubMed 26010570.
Backbone
  Vector backbone: pMTB
  Vector type: Zebrafish
Growth in bacteria
  Bacterial resistance: Ampicillin, 100 μg/mL
  Growth temperature: 37°C
  Growth strain: Stbl3
  Copy number: Low Copy
Gene/Insert
  Gene/Insert name: mKO
  Species: Synthetic
  Promoter: Bactin2
  Cloning method: Gibson Cloning
  Sequencing primers: 5′ SP6; 3′ CAGCAGGACCATTTATCATGCTGCTGC
Terms and licenses: Academic/Nonprofit Terms; Industry Terms: Not Available to Industry
Depositor comments: Multibow constructs contain repetitive loxP sites that make these constructs prone to recombination. The constructs display a few issues with bacterial stability and sequencing that need to be considered when amplifying, storing and using them. First, in our hands Multibow constructs have displayed instability in E.coli cultures and had low yield in Maxi/Midi-preps. Mini-prep is recommended to harvest Multibow constructs. For transformation, we have had success with 5-alpha F'Iq cells (NEB). Second, the sequencing of Multibow constructs may run into problems of low quality/inaccurate reads. A problematic trace file does not necessarily mean the construct is wrong or the sample has mixed sequences. Third, before using the constructs harvested from mini-prep for injections, we recommend a further purification step using DNA purification kits such as MinElute PCR purification kit (Qiagen). All Multibow constructs share a backbone of pMTB vector (AMP resistance) containing the tol2 sites for transgenic insertion and the loxP recombination sites. To validate the variable region, we recommend sequencing with this specific primer: 5'-CAGCAGGACCATTTATCATGCTGCTGC-3', which recognizes the end of the variable region. The Sp6 primer may not provide enough reading length to reach the variable region.
How to cite: pMTB-Multibow-O was a gift from Sean Megason (Addgene plasmid # 60982 ; http://n2t.net/addgene:60982 ; RRID:Addgene_60982)
